Addgene plasmid #191257: pBAD-pHmGL
Purpose: Bacterial expression plasmids for pH sensitive fluorescent protein pHmGL
Depositing lab: Robert Campbell. Depositing organization: University of Alberta.
Backbone
  Vector backbone: pBAD
  Vector type: Bacterial Expression
Growth in bacteria
  Bacterial resistance: Ampicillin, 100 μg/mL
  Growth temperature: 37°C
  Growth strain: DH5alpha
  Copy number: High Copy
Gene/Insert
  Gene/Insert name: pHmGL (alt name: pH sensitive mGreenLantern)
  Species: Synthetic
  Insert size (bp): 700
  Tag / fusion protein: His tag (N terminal on backbone)
Terms and licenses: Academic/Nonprofit Terms; Industry Terms: Not Available to Industry
How to cite: pBAD-pHmGL was a gift from Robert Campbell (Addgene plasmid # 191257 ; http://n2t.net/addgene:191257 ; RRID:Addgene_191257)
