[The description below was written by a language model from this plasmid's Addgene catalogue record and pLannotate feature annotations shown in this document.]
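Description:
pBAD-pHmGL is a bacterial expression plasmid built on the pBAD backbone for arabinose-inducible production of pHmGL, a synthetic pH-sensitive variant of the green fluorescent protein mGreenLantern. The sequenced construct is about 4.7 kb and is maintained in E. coli through a ColE1/pMB1-type origin of replication, recorded as high copy, with selection by ampicillin via the β-lactamase (AmpR) gene and its own promoter. A pBR322-derived bom (basis of mobility) region and a short remnant of the rop gene are also annotated, carried over from the parental backbone.

The expression cassette follows the standard pBAD layout. The araC regulator is encoded on the opposite strand, immediately upstream of the araBAD promoter, so that transcription of the insert is repressed in the absence of L-arabinose and activated, in a dose-tunable way, when it is added. Downstream of the promoter sits a backbone-encoded 6xHis tag followed closely by the fluorescent protein coding sequence of roughly 700 bp. The annotation software identifies this sequence as mGreenLantern, reflecting the parent protein from which pHmGL was engineered. The resulting product is an N-terminally His-tagged pHmGL suitable for metal-affinity purification. Transcription is ended by the rrnB T1 and T2 terminators, with the adjacent 5S rRNA segment being part of the same rrnB-derived region.

According to the record, the plasmid is intended for expressing pHmGL in bacteria. The arabinose-controlled, His-tagged design suits producing and purifying the protein for in vitro characterisation of its fluorescence and pH response, although the record does not list specific applications.
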