Features (pLannotate 1.2.2; 12 found; start..end, strand, type, name):
     10..50      -  CDS            rop (fragment): Rop protein, which maintains plasmids at low copy number; rop
    172..1050    -  CDS            araC: L-arabinose regulatory protein; araC
   1077..1361    +  promoter       araBAD promoter: araBAD; promoter of the L-arabinose operon of E. coli; the araC regulatory gene is transcribed in the opposite direction (Guzman et al., 1995)
   1404..1421    +  CDS            6xHis: 6xHis affinity tag
   1431..2150    +  CDS            mGreenLantern: monomeric GFP derivative that displays exceptionally high brightness in cells (Campbell et al., 2020)
   2247..2362    +  ncRNA          5S rRNA: Accession: RF00001 - 5S ribosomal RNA
   2366..2452    +  terminator     rrnB T1 terminator: Escherichia coli rrnB; transcription terminator T1 from the E. coli rrnB gene
   2544..2571    +  terminator     rrnB T2 terminator: transcription terminator T2 from the E. coli rrnB gene
   2590..2681    +  promoter       AmpR promoter: bla
   2682..3542    +  CDS            AmpR: β-lactamase; bla; confers resistance to ampicillin, carbenicillin, and related antibiotics
   3713..4301    +  rep_origin     ori: high-copy-number ColE1/pMB1/pBR322/pUC origin of replication
   4487..4627    -  misc_feature   bom: basis of mobility region from pBR322
>Addgene plasmid #191257 | pBAD-pHmGL | addgene full sequence | sequence record 378487 | Addgene NGS Result
CTGCATGTGTCAGAGGTTTTCACCGTCATCACCGAAACGCGCGAGGCAGCAGATCAATTCGCGCGCGAAG
GCGAAGCGGCATGCATAATGTGCCTGTCAAATGGACGAAGCAGGGATTCTGCAAACCCTATGCTACTCCG
TCAAGCCGTCAATTGTCTGATTCGTTACCAATTATGACAACTTGACGGCTACATCATTCACTTTTTCTTC
ACAACCGGCACGGAACTCGCTCGGGCTGGCCCCGGTGCATTTTTTAAATACCCGCGAGAAATAGAGTTGA
TCGTCAAAACCAACATTGCGACCGACGGTGGCGATAGGCATCCGGGTGGTGCTCAAAAGCAGCTTCGCCT
GGCTGATACGTTGGTCCTCGCGCCAGCTTAAGACGCTAATCCCTAACTGCTGGCGGAAAAGATGTGACAG
ACGCGACGGCGACAAGCAAACATGCTGTGCGACGCTGGCGATATCAAAATTGCTGTCTGCCAGGTGATCG
CTGATGTACTGACAAGCCTCGCGTACCCGATTATCCATCGGTGGATGGAGCGACTCGTTAATCGCTTCCA
TGCGCCGCAGTAACAATTGCTCAAGCAGATTTATCGCCAGCAGCTCCGAATAGCGCCCTTCCCCTTGCCC
GGCGTTAATGATTTGCCCAAACAGGTCGCTGAAATGCGGCTGGTGCGCTTCATCCGGGCGAAAGAACCCC
GTATTGGCAAATATTGACGGCCAGTTAAGCCATTCATGCCAGTAGGCGCGCGGACGAAAGTAAACCCACT
GGTGATACCATTCGCGAGCCTCCGGATGACGACCGTAGTGATGAATCTCTCCTGGCGGGAACAGCAAAAT
ATCACCCGGTCGGCAAACAAATTCTCGTCCCTGATTTTTCACCACCCCCTGACCGCGAATGGTGAGATTG
AGAATATAACCTTTCATTCCCAGCGGTCGGTCGATAAAAAAATCGAGATAACCGTTGGCCTCAATCGGCG
TTAAACCCGCCACCAGATGGGCATTAAACGAGTATCCCGGCAGCAGGGGATCATTTTGCGCTTCAGCCAT
ACTTTTCATACTCCCGCCATTCAGAGAAGAAACCAATTGTCCATATTGCATCAGACATTGCCGTCACTGC
GTCTTTTACTGGCTCTTCTCGCTAACCAAACCGGTAACCCCGCTTATTAAAAGCATTCTGTAACAAAGCG
GGACCAAAGCCATGACAAAAACGCGTAACAAAAGTGTCTATAATCACGGCAGAAAAGTCCACATTGATTA
TTTGCACGGCGTCACACTTTGCTATGCCATAGCATTTTTATCCATAAGATTAGCGGATCCTACCTGACGC
TTTTTATCGCAACTCTCTACTGTTTCTCCATACCCGTTTTTTGGGCTAACAGGAGGAATTAACCATGGGG
AGCCACCATCACCATCACCATGGCAGATCTATGGTGAGCAAGGGCGAGGAGCTGTTCACCGGGGTGGTGC
CCATCCTGGTCGAGCTGGACGGCGACGTAAACGGCCACAAGTTCAGCGTCCGCGGCGAGGGCGAGGGCGA
TGCCACCAACGGCAAGCTGACCCTGAAGTTCATCTGCACCACCGGCAAGCTGCCCGTGCCCTGGCCCACC
CTCGTGACCACCTTAGGCTACGGCGTGGCCTGCTTCGCCCGCTACCCCGACCACATGAAGCAGCACGACT
TCTTCAAGTCCGCCATGCCCGAAGGCTACGTCCAGGAGCGCACCATCTCTTTCAAGGACGACGGTACCTA
CAAGACCCGCGCCGAGGTGAAGTTCGAGGGCGACACCCTGGTGAACCGCATCGTGCTGAAGGGCATCGAC
TTCAAGGAGGACGGCAACATCCTGGGGCACAAGCTGGAGTACAACTTCGTTGACCATAAGGTCTATATCA
CGGCCGACAAGCAGAAGAACGGCATCAAGGCTAACTTCAAGACCCGCCACAACGTTGAGGACGGCGGCGT
GCAGCTCGCCGACCACTACCAGCAGAACACCCCCATCGGCGACGGCCCCGTGCTGCTGCCCGACAACCAC
TACCTGAGCCATCAGTCCAAGCTGAGCAAAGACCCCAACGAGAAGCGCGATCACATGGTCCTGAAGGAGA
GGGTGACCGCCGCCGGGATTACACATGACATGGACGAGCTGTACAAGTAAGAATTCGAAGCTTGGCTGTT
TTGGTGGATGAGAGAAGATTTTCAGCCTGATACAGATTAAATCAGAACGCAGAAGCGGTCTGATAAAACA
GAATTTGCCTGGCGGCAGTAGCGCGGTGGTCCCACCTGACCCCATGCCGAACTCAGAAGTGAAACGCCGT
AGCGCCGATGGTAGTGTGGGGTCTCCCCATGCGAGAGTAGGGAACTGCCAGGCATCAAATAAAACGAAAG
GCTCAGTCGAAAGACTGGGCCTTTCGTTTTATCTGTTGTTTGTCGGTGAACGCTCTCCTGAGTAGGACAA
ATCCGCCGGGAGCGGATTTGAACGTTGCGAAGCAACGGCCCGGAGGGTGGCGGGCAGGACGCCCGCCATA
AACTGCCAGGCATCAAATTAAGCAGAAGGCCATCCTGACGGATGGCCTTTTTGCGTTTCTACAAACTCTT
TTGTTTATTTTTCTAAATACATTCAAATATGTATCCGCTCATGAGACAATAACCCTGATAAATGCTTCAA
TAATATTGAAAAAGGAAGAGTATGAGTATTCAACATTTCCGTGTCGCCCTTATTCCCTTTTTTGCGGCAT
TTTGCCTTCCTGTTTTTGCTCACCCAGAAACGCTGGTGAAAGTAAAAGATGCTGAAGATCAGTTGGGTGC
ACGAGTGGGTTACATCGAACTGGATCTCAACAGCGGTAAGATCCTTGAGAGTTTTCGCCCCGAAGAACGT
TTTCCAATGATGAGCACTTTTAAAGTTCTGCTATGTGGCGCGGTATTATCCCGTGTTGACGCCGGGCAAG
AGCAACTCGGTCGCCGCATACACTATTCTCAGAATGACTTGGTTGAGTACTCACCAGTCACAGAAAAGCA
TCTTACGGATGGCATGACAGTAAGAGAATTATGCAGTGCTGCCATAACCATGAGTGATAACACTGCGGCC
AACTTACTTCTGACAACGATCGGAGGACCGAAGGAGCTAACCGCTTTTTTGCACAACATGGGGGATCATG
TAACTCGCCTTGATCGTTGGGAACCGGAGCTGAATGAAGCCATACCAAACGACGAGCGTGACACCACGAT
GCCTGTAGCAATGGCAACAACGTTGCGCAAACTATTAACTGGCGAACTACTTACTCTAGCTTCCCGGCAA
CAATTAATAGACTGGATGGAGGCGGATAAAGTTGCAGGACCACTTCTGCGCTCGGCCCTTCCGGCTGGCT
GGTTTATTGCTGATAAATCTGGAGCCGGTGAGCGTGGGTCTCGCGGTATCATTGCAGCACTGGGGCCAGA
TGGTAAGCCCTCCCGTATCGTAGTTATCTACACGACGGGGAGTCAGGCAACTATGGATGAACGAAATAGA
CAGATCGCTGAGATAGGTGCCTCACTGATTAAGCATTGGTAACTGTCAGACCAAGTTTACTCATATATAC
TTTAGATTGATTTAAAACTTCATTTTTAATTTAAAAGGATCTAGGTGAAGATCCTTTTTGATAATCTCAT
GACCAAAATCCCTTAACGTGAGTTTTCGTTCCACTGAGCGTCAGACCCCGTAGAAAAGATCAAAGGATCT
TCTTGAGATCCTTTTTTTCTGCGCGTAATCTGCTGCTTGCAAACAAAAAAACCACCGCTACCAGCGGTGG
TTTGTTTGCCGGATCAAGAGCTACCAACTCTTTTTCCGAAGGTAACTGGCTTCAGCAGAGCGCAGATACC
AAATACTGTCCTTCTAGTGTAGCCGTAGTTAGGCCACCACTTCAAGAACTCTGTAGCACCGCCTACATAC
CTCGCTCTGCTAATCCTGTTACCAGTGGCTGCTGCCAGTGGCGATAAGTCGTGTCTTACCGGGTTGGACT
CAAGACGATAGTTACCGGATAAGGCGCAGCGGTCGGGCTGAACGGGGGGTTCGTGCACACAGCCCAGCTT
GGAGCGAACGACCTACACCGAACTGAGATACCTACAGCGTGAGCTATGAGAAAGCGCCACGCTTCCCGAA
GGGAGAAAGGCGGACAGGTATCCGGTAAGCGGCAGGGTCGGAACAGGAGAGCGCACGAGGGAGCTTCCAG
GGGGAAACGCCTGGTATCTTTATAGTCCTGTCGGGTTTCGCCACCTCTGACTTGAGCGTCGATTTTTGTG
ATGCTCGTCAGGGGGGCGGAGCCTATGGAAAAACGCCAGCAACGCGGCCTTTTTACGGTTCCTGGCCTTT
TGCTGGCCTTTTGCTCACATGTTCTTTCCTGCGTTATCCCCTGATTCTGTGGATAACCGTATTACCGCCT
TTGAGTGAGCTGATACCGCTCGCCGCAGCCGAACGACCGAGCGCAGCGAGTCAGTGAGCGAGGAAGCGGA
AGAGCGCCTGATGCGGTATTTTCTCCTTACGCATCTGTGCGGTATTTCACACCGCATATGGTGCACTCTC
AGTACAATCTGCTCTGATGCCGCATAGTTAAGCCAGTATACACTCCGCTATCGCTACGTGACTGGGTCAT
GGCTGCGCCCCGACACCCGCCAACACCCGCTGACGCGCCCTGACGGGCTTGTCTGCTCCCGGCATCCGCT
TACAGACAAGCTGTGACCGTCTCCGGGAG
