>Addgene plasmid #191257 | pBAD-pHmGL | depositor partial sequence | sequence record 370853 | pHmGL
ATGGTGAGCAAGGGCGAGGAGCTGTTCACCGGGGTGGTGCCCATCCTGGTCGAGCTGGACGGCGACGTAA
ACGGCCACAAGTTCAGCGTCCGCGGCGAGGGCGAGGGCGATGCCACCAACGGCAAGCTGACCCTGAAGTT
CATCTGCACCACCGGCAAGCTGCCCGTGCCCTGGCCCACCCTCGTGACCACCTTAGGCTACGGCGTGGCC
TGCTTCGCCCGCTACCCCGACCACATGAAGCAGCACGACTTCTTCAAGTCCGCCATGCCCGAAGGCTACG
TCCAGGAGCGCACCATCTCTTTCAAGGACGACGGTACCTACAAGACCCGCGCCGAGGTGAAGTTCGAGGG
CGACACCCTGGTGAACCGCATCGTGCTGAAGGGCATCGACTTCAAGGAGGACGGCAACATCCTGGGGCAC
AAGCTGGAGTACAACTTCGTTGACCATAAGGTCTATATCACGGCCGACAAGCAGAAGAACGGCATCAAGG
CTAACTTCAAGACCCGCCACAACGTTGAGGACGGCGGCGTGCAGCTCGCCGACCACTACCAGCAGAACAC
CCCCATCGGCGACGGCCCCGTGCTGCTGCCCGACAACCACTACCTGAGCCATCAGTCCAAGCTGAGCAAA
GACCCCAACGAGAAGCGCGATCACATGGTCCTGAAGGAGAGGGTGACCGCCGCCGGGATTACACATGACA
TGGACGAGCTGTACAAGTAA
